>Addgene plasmid #240674 | pG20_3C_mCherry_TEV_mVenus_FG | addgene full sequence | sequence record 491251 | Addgene NGS Result
AGCTCTCATCAACCGTGGCTCCCTCACTTTCTGGCTGGATGATGGGGCGATTCAGGCGATCCCCATCCAA
CAGCCCGCCGTCGAGCGGGCTTTTTTATCCCCGGAAGCCTGTGGATAGAGGGTAGTTATCCACGTGAAAC
CGCTAATGCCCCGCAAAGCCTTGATTCACGGGGCTTTCCGGCCCGCTCCAAAAACTATCCACGTGAAATC
GCTAATCAGGGTACGTGAAATCGCTAATCGGAGTACGTGAAATCGCTAATAAGGTCACGTGAAATCGCTA
ATCAAAAAGGCACGTGAGAACGCTAATAGCCCTTTCAGATCAACAGCTTGCAAACACCCCTCGCTCCGGC
AAGTAGTTACAGCAAGTAGTATGTTCAATTAGCTTTTCAATTATGAATATATATATCAATTATTGGTCGC
CCTTGGCTTGTGGACAATGCGCTACGCGCACCGGCTCCGCCCGTGGACAACCGCAAGCGGTTGCCCACCG
TCGAGCGCCTTTGCCCACAACCCGGCGGCCGGCCGCAACAGATCGTTTTATAAATTTTTTTTTTTGAAAA
AGAAAAAGCCCGAAAGGCGGCAACCTCTCGGGCTTCTGGATTTCCGATCCCCGGAATTAGATCTTGGCAG
GATATATTGTGGTGTAACGTTATCACTAAATGGAGCAACCTACTGTTTTTGAAGTTTGGGTTGCCATGTA
ATCACTTGCAATAAATATATGTACTAATGACTGCATCGGCTTGCGTGTCTAAATTTGTAGCTTATTGAAA
ACTTTTTGTGGTTAAAGACGAATCCAGTTAACTAACATAAGTTTAACAAAACAAGACCTTTTCCATATAT
AGACCACCGTTACCAACTTACAAAGAAGCCAAATAAAGTACAACACAACACTTGCAAGTTACAAAAAGAG
AGGAAAAAAAACATGGTACCATTTGACAACATATAGAAACACACATAAACATTACTTATAACAAAAAGAT
TCAAACTCGGCTTTTATTATCTCCCCCTGATCAAATTCTAAACACTTTATTCCTCATAAACTAACTCCCC
GACATTGGAGTTATTGGACTATGACGATGACATCAGTGGGGTAAGCTCACTTGTACAGCTCGTCCATGCC
GAGAGTGATCCCGGCGGCGGTCACGAACTCCAGCAGGACCATGTGATCGCGCTTCTCGTTGGGGTCTTTG
CTCAGGGCGGACTGGGTGCTCAGGTAGTGGTTGTCGGGCAGCAGCACGGGGCCGTCGCCGATGGGGGTGT
TCTGCTGGTAGTGGTCGGCGAGCTGCACGCTGCCGTCCTCGATGTTGTGGCGGATCTTGAAGTTCACCTT
GATGCCGTTCTTCTGCTTGTCGGCCATGATATAGACGTTGTGGCTGTTGTAGTTGTACTCCAGCTTGTGC
CCCAGGATGTTGCCGTCCTCCTTGAAGTCGATGCCCTTCAGCTCGATGCGGTTCACCAGGGTGTCGCCCT
CGAACTTCACCTCGGCGCGGGTCTTGTAGTTGCCGTCGTCCTTGAAGAAGATGGTGCGCTCCTGGACGTA
GCCTTCGGGCATGGCGGACTTGAAGAAGTCGTGCTGCTTCATGTGGTCGGGGTAGCGGCTGAAGCACTGC
ACGCCGTAGGTCAGGGTGGTCACGAGGGTGGGCCAGGGCACGGGCAGCTTGCCGGTGGTGCAGATGAACT
TCAGGGTCAGCTTGCCGTAGGTGGCATCGCCCTCGCCCTCGCCGGACACGCTGAACTTGTGGCCGTTTAC
GTCGCCGTCCAGCTCGACCAGGATGGGCACCACCCCGGTGAACAGCTCCTCGCCCTTGCTCACCATAGTA
GTGTGCTGGCCACCACGAGTACGGTCACGGTCATGTTCCCCACCAGTATGTTGCTGTCCGTAGTACTGAG
CTCTGTCTTTCAGATCCTGAGCTTTGCTTCCCAACTTCATCCTTGCACTGTCCAACTTGTCTGATCCCTG
TGGGTGCTCTCCCGTTGCGTACCTATTCACAATCAATAGGTATCATACCAAGCATTTTACCTATATAGAT
GATATACACAGACACATTCAAGCTAGCTAGGTCAAATTTCGTATTTAGTTAACCAAATGTTCCCTAGAAT
TTGCAATTTCTTATTGTTACATTTGTTATTCGACCAAAAAAATTGATCCAAAGCTACTGGCTCAACACAT
GCATGCACATATTGCACAAAATTATGAAGTAAGATGATAAATGTGTGCTTACTTGTAAATCCAAGAGAAA
ACGGTTATAGCGGCAATGCCAAACCCTCCAGAGGAAAGAAAACCGGTGATGAGGAGTGCAACTGTGATGA
GAGCCGGGACAAGGATTGGGCTGAAGATAACGAGCAGAGGTGTTGCAACAGTCAAAGCTATGACAGTTCC
AACAAGGGTAAGGCTGGAGAGAACAAGGAGGGAACCACCAGCTGTGACAGCAGTTGCAGCTTTAGCAATC
TGCCTAGACTTGGAGTAGTCAGATCCTCGTCCGGACATCTGGTACTGGTCACGATCTCGGCCCATCATCG
GGTACTGATCTCTGCCGATGATATCGTGATGGGTTCCTCTAGCTGTATCCGCCATTTTTTTGTTCTTGTT
TACTAGAGAGAATGAGATTTTGAATGAGAGATTGATCAAAAAGATGTGTATATATTTTGGAAGAGGTAGG
AGTGTTTGTTAGATATATTAAGAAAGGAGACGAGAAGTCACGTGTCAATGGAGACATCATGCAATTGTAG
GCCACGTGTTAATGGCGTCACCATGCAGCCGCTGCATGTGTTAACGAGAGGAGTCTATTCAAAGACACGT
TTGTTTTTTGCCTAGCTCAGAATGTGGCGTTGGCATCGAACCGAAACATAAAACGCAAAACGAACCTTTG
GGCTCGTCAGTATGGGTTTGGGCCTTCAATAGATTCCTTCTATACGGCCCACATATCCACTATTGGCAAC
AAAATTAGAAAAATTTAGGATTTAGTTTTAAAATTTGTTCCGCGACATTATAAAGCTTCGACGAGTCAGT
AATAAACGGCGTCAAAGTGGTTGCAGCCGGCACACACGAGTCGTGTTTATCAACTCAAAGCACAAATACT
TTTCCTCAACCTAAAAATAAGGCAATTAGCCAAAAACAACTTTGCGTGTAAACAACGCTCAATACACGTG
TCATTTTATTATTAGCTATTGCTTCACCGCCTTAGCTTTCTCGTGACCTAGTCGTCCTCGTCTTTTCTTC
TTCTTCTTCTATAAAACAATACCCAAAGACCTCTTCTTCTTCACAATTCAGATTTCAATTTCTCAAAATC
TTAAAAACTTTCTCTCAATTCTCTCTACCGTGATCAAGGTAAATTTCTGTGTTCCTTATTCTCTCAAAAT
CTTCGATTTTGTTTTCGTTCGATCCCAATTTCGTATATGTTCTTTGGTTTAGATTCTGTTAATCTTAGAT
CGAAGTCGATTTTCTGGGTTTGATCGTTAGATATCATCTTAATTCTCGATTAGGGTTTCATAGATATCAT
CCGATTTGTTCAAATAATTTGAGTTTTGTCGAATAATTACTCTTCGATTTGTGATTTCTATCTAGATCTG
GTGTTAGTTTCTAGTTTGTGCGATCGAATTTGTCGATTAATCTGAGTTTTTCTGATTAACAGACTAGAGT
TAACCGGGCTCAGGCCTGGCGCGCCACTAGTGGATCCGATGGTGTCTTCGATTCAATACGCAAACCGCCT
CTCCCCGCGCGTTGGCCGATTCATTAATGCAGCTGGCACGACAGGTTTCCCGACTGGAAAGCGGGCAGTG
AGCGCAACGCAATTAATGTGAGTTAGCTCACTCATTAGGCACCCCAGGCTTTACACTTTATGCTTCCGGC
TCGTATGTTGTGTGGAATTGTGAGCGGATAACAATTTCACACATACTAGAGAAAGAGGAGAAATACTAGA
TGGCTTCCTCCGAGGACGTTATCAAAGAGTTCATGCGTTTCAAAGTTCGTATGGAAGGTTCCGTTAACGG
TCACGAGTTCGAAATCGAAGGTGAAGGTGAAGGTCGTCCGTACGAAGGTACCCAGACCGCTAAACTGAAA
GTTACCAAAGGTGGTCCGCTGCCGTTCGCTTGGGACATCCTGTCCCCGCAGTTCCAGTACGGTTCCAAGG
CTTACGTTAAACACCCGGCTGACATCCCGGACTACCTGAAACTGTCCTTCCCGGAAGGTTTCAAATGGGA
ACGTGTTATGAACTTCGAGGACGGTGGTGTTGTTACCGTTACCCAGGACTCCTCCCTGCAAGACGGTGAG
TTCATCTACAAAGTTAAACTGCGTGGTACCAACTTCCCGTCCGACGGTCCGGTTATGCAGAAAAAAACGA
TGGGTTGGGAAGCATCCACCGAACGTATGTACCCGGAGGACGGTGCTCTGAAAGGTGAAATCAAAATGCG
TCTGAAACTGAAAGACGGTGGTCACTACGACGCTGAAGTTAAAACCACCTACATGGCTAAAAAACCGGTT
CAGCTGCCGGGTGCTTACAAAACCGACATCAAACTGGACATCACCTCCCACAACGAGGACTACACCATCG
TTGAACAGTACGAACGTGCTGAAGGTCGTCACTCCACCGGTGCTTAATAACGCTGATAGTGCTAGTGTAG
ATCGCTACTAGAGCCAGGCATCAAATAAAACGAAAGGCTCAGTCGAAAGACTGGGCCTTTCGTTTTATCT
GTTGTTTGTCGGTGAACGCTCTCTACTAGAGTCACACTGGCTCACCTTCGGGTGGGCCTTTCTGCGTTTA
TAGAAGACACTGGACCCGGGAGTCTGGAAGTTCTGTTCCAGGGGCCCTCCGGGGTGAGCAAGGGCGAGGA
GGATAACATGGCCATCATCAAGGAGTTCATGCGCTTCAAGGTGCACATGGAGGGCTCCGTGAACGGCCAC
GAGTTCGAGATCGAGGGCGAGGGCGAGGGCCGCCCCTACGAGGGCACCCAGACCGCCAAGCTGAAGGTGA
CCAAGGGTGGCCCCCTGCCCTTCGCCTGGGACATCCTGTCCCCTCAGTTCATGTACGGCTCCAAGGCCTA
CGTGAAGCACCCCGCCGACATCCCCGACTACTTGAAGCTGTCCTTCCCCGAGGGCTTCAAGTGGGAGCGC
GTGATGAACTTCGAGGACGGCGGCGTGGTGACCGTGACCCAGGACTCCTCCCTGCAGGACGGCGAGTTCA
TCTACAAGGTGAAGCTGCGCGGCACCAACTTCCCCTCCGACGGCCCCGTAATGCAGAAGAAAACGATGGG
CTGGGAGGCCTCCTCCGAGCGGATGTACCCCGAGGACGGCGCCCTGAAGGGCGAGATCAAGCAGAGGCTG
AAGCTGAAGGACGGCGGCCACTACGACGCTGAGGTCAAGACCACCTACAAGGCCAAGAAGCCCGTGCAGC
TGCCCGGCGCCTACAACGTCAACATCAAGTTGGACATCACCTCCCACAACGAGGACTACACCATCGTGGA
ACAGTACGAACGCGCCGAGGGCCGCCACTCCACCGGCGGCATGGACGAGCTGTACAAGTCCGGGAGTGAG
AACCTCTACTTCCAAGGCTCCATGGTGAGCAAGGGCGAGGAGCTGTTCACCGGGGTGGTGCCCATCCTGG
TCGAGCTGGACGGCGACGTAAACGGCCACAAGTTCAGCGTGTCCGGCGAGGGCGAGGGCGATGCCACCTA
CGGCAAGCTGACCCTGAAGCTGATCTGCACCACCGGCAAGCTGCCCGTGCCCTGGCCCACCCTCGTGACC
ACCCTGGGCTACGGCCTGCAGTGCTTCGCCCGCTACCCCGACCACATGAAGCAGCACGACTTCTTCAAGT
CCGCCATGCCCGAAGGCTACGTCCAGGAGCGCACCATCTTCTTCAAGGACGACGGCAACTACAAGACCCG
CGCCGAGGTGAAGTTCGAGGGCGACACCCTGGTGAACCGCATCGAGCTGAAGGGCATCGACTTCAAGGAG
GACGGCAACATCCTGGGGCACAAGCTGGAGTACAACTACAACAGCCACAACGTCTATATCACCGCCGACA
AGCAGAAGAACGGCATCAAGGCCAACTTCAAGATCCGCCACAACATCGAGGACGGCGGCGTGCAGCTCGC
CGACCACTACCAGCAGAACACCCCCATCGGCGACGGCCCCGTGCTGCTGCCCGACAACCACTACCTGAGC
TACCAGTCCGCCCTGAGCAAAGACCCCAACGAGAAGCGCGATCACATGGTCCTGCTGGAGTTCGTGACCG
CCGCCGGGATCACTCTCGGCATGGACGAGCTGTACAAGTAAGAGCTCATATGAAGATGAAGATGAAATAT
TTGGTGTGTCAAATAAATAGCTTGTGTGCTTAAGTTTGTGTTTTTTTCTTGGCTTGTTGTGTTATGAATT
TGTGGCTTTTTCTAATATTAAATGAATGTAAGATCTCATTATAATGAATAAACAAATGTTTCTATAATCC
ATTGTGAATGTTTTGTTGGATCTCTTCTGCAGCATATAACTACTGTATGTGCTATGGTATGGACTATGGA
ATATGATTAAAGATAAGGAATTCAGATCGGCTGAGTGGCTCCTTCAACGTTGCGGTTCTGTCAGTTCCAA
ACGTAAAACGGCTTGTCCCGCGTCATCGGCGGGGGTCATAACGTGACTCCCTTAATTCTCCGCTCATGAT
CAGATTGTCGTTTCCCGCCTTCAGTTTAAACTATCAGTGTTTGACAGGATATATTGGCGGGTAAACTAAG
TCGCTGTATGTGTTTGTTTGAGATCTCATGTGAGCAAAAGGCCAGCAAAAGGCCAGGAACCGTAAAAAGG
CCGCGTTGCTGGCGTTTTTCCATAGGCTCCGCCCCCCTGACGAGCATCACAAAAATCGACGCTCAAGTCA
GAGGTGGCGAAACCCGACAGGACTATAAAGATACCAGGCGTTTCCCCCTGGAAGCTCCCTCGTGCGCTCT
CCTGTTCCGACCCTGCCGCTTACCGGATACCTGTCCGCCTTTCTCCCTTCGGGAAGCGTGGCGCTTTCTC
ATAGCTCACGCTGTAGGTATCTCAGTTCGGTGTAGGTCGTTCGCTCCAAGCTGGGCTGTGTGCACGAACC
CCCCGTTCAGCCCGACCGCTGCGCCTTATCCGGTAACTATCGTCTTGAGTCCAACCCGGTAAGACACGAC
TTATCGCCACTGGCAGCAGCCACTGGTAACAGGATTAGCAGAGCGAGGTATGTAGGCGGTGCTACAGAGT
TCTTGAAGTGGTGGCCTAACTACGGCTACACTAGAAGAACAGTATTTGGTATCTGCGCTCTGCTGAAGCC
AGTTACCTTCGGAAGAAGAGTTGGTAGCTCTTGATCCGGCAAACAAACCACCGCTGGTAGCGGTGGTTTT
TTTGTTTGCAAGCAGCAGATTACGCGCAGAAAAAAAGGATCTCAAGAAGATCCTTTGATCTTTTCTACGG
GGTCTGACGCTCAGTGGAACGAAAACTCACGTTAAGGGATTTTGGTCATGAGATTATCAAAAAGGATCTT
CACCTAGATCCTTTTAAATTAAAAATGAAGTTTTAAATCAATCTAAAGTATATATGTGTAACATTGGTCT
AGTGATTAGAAAAACTCATCGAGCATCAAATGAAACTGCAATTTATTCATATCAGGATTATCAATACCAT
ATTTTTGAAAAAGCCGTTTCTGTAATGAAGGAGAAAACTCACCGAGGCAGTTCCATAGGATGGCAAGATC
CTGGTATCGGTCTGCGATTCCGACTCGTCCAACATCAATACAACCTATTAATTTCCCCTCGTCAAAAATA
AGGTTATCAAGTGAGAAATCACCATGAGTGACGACTGAATCCGGTGAGAATGGCAAAAGTTTATGCATTT
CTTTCCAGACTTGTTCAACAGGCCAGCCATTACGCTCGTCATCAAAATCACTCGCATCAACCAAACCGTT
ATTCATTCGTGATTGCGCCTGAGCGAGACGAAATACGCGATCGCTGTTAAAAGGACAATTACAAACAGGA
ATCGAATGCAACCGGCGCAGGAACACTGCCAGCGCATCAACAATATTTTCACCTGAATCAGGATATTCTT
CTAATACCTGGAATGCTGTTTTCCCTGGGATCGCAGTGGTGAGTAACCATGCATCATCAGGAGTACGGAT
AAAATGCTTGATGGTCGGAAGAGGCATAAATTCCGTCAGCCAGTTTAGTCTGACCATCTCATCTGTAACA
TCATTGGCAACGCTACCTTTGCCATGTTTCAGAAACAACTCTGGCGCATCGGGCTTCCCATACAATCGGT
AGATTGTCGCACCTGATTGCCCGACATTATCGCGAGCCCATTTATACCCATATAAATCAGCATCCATGTT
GGAATTTAATCGCGGCCTTGAGCAAGACGTTTCCCGTTGAATATGGCTCATAACACCCCTTGTATTACTG
TTTATGTAAGCAGACAGTTTTATTGTTCATGATGATATATTTTTATCTTGTGCAATGTAACATCAGAGAT
TTTGAGACACAACGTGGCTTTGTTGAATAAATCGAACTTTTGCTGAGTTGAAGGATCAGATCACGCATCT
TCCCGACAACGCAGACCGTTCCGTGGCAAAGCAAAAGTTCAAAATCACCAACTGGTCCACCTACAACAA
Features (pLannotate 1.2.2; 19 found; start..end, strand, type, name):
     63..498     +  rep_origin     pSa ori: origin of replication from bacterial plasmid pSa
    625..647     +  misc_feature   LB T-DNA repeat: left border repeat from nopaline C58 T-DNA (truncated)
   1100..1816    -  CDS            EGFP: EGFP is a basic (constitutively fluorescent) green fluorescent protein published in 1996, derived from Aequorea victoria. It is reported to be a rapidly-maturing weak dimer with moderate acid sensitivity.
   1817..2533    -  CDS            OLEO2_BRANA: Experimental evidence at protein level: Swiss-Prot protein existence level 1. May have a structural role to stabilize the lipid body during desiccation of the seed by preventing coalescence of the oil. Probably interacts with both lipid and phospholipid moieties of lipid bodies. May also provide recognition signals for specific lipase anchorage in lipolysis during seedling growth. From Brassica napus (Rape).
   3694..3781    +  CDS            lacI (fragment): lac repressor; lacI; The lac repressor binds to the lac operator to inhibit transcription in E. coli. This inhibition can be relieved by adding lactose or isopropyl-β-D-thiogalactopyranoside (IPTG).
   3794..3815    +  protein_bind   CAP binding site: CAP binding activates transcription in the presence of cAMP. E. coli catabolite activator protein
   3830..3860    +  promoter       lac promoter: promoter for the E. coli lac operon
   3868..3884    +  protein_bind   lac operator: The lac repressor binds to the lac operator to inhibit transcription in E. coli. This inhibition can be relieved by adding lactose or isopropyl-β-D-thiogalactopyranoside (IPTG). lac repressor encoded by lacI
   3920..4594    +  CDS            mRFP1: mRFP1 is a basic (constitutively fluorescent) red fluorescent protein published in 2002, derived from Discosoma sp.. It is reported to be a somewhat slowly-maturing monomer with low acid sensitivity.
   4642..4713    +  terminator     rrnB T1 terminator: transcription terminator T1 from the E. coli rrnB gene
   4729..4756    +  terminator     T7Te terminator: phage T7 early transcription terminator
   4814..5518    +  CDS            mCherry: mCherry is a basic (constitutively fluorescent) red fluorescent protein published in 2004, derived from Discosoma sp.. It is reported to be a very rapidly-maturing monomer with low acid sensitivity.
   5552..6271    +  CDS            Venus: yellow fluorescent protein (YFP) with fast and efficient maturation (Nagai et al., 2002) mammalian codon-optimized
   6279..6527    +  terminator     HSP terminator: efficient transcription terminator from the Arabidopsis thaliana heat shock protein 18.2 gene (Nagaya et al., 2010)
   6538..6568    -  promoter       NOS promoter (fragment): nopaline synthase promoter
   6692..6716    +  misc_feature   RB T-DNA repeat: right border repeat from nopaline C58 T-DNA
   6807..7395    -  rep_origin     ori: high-copy-number ColE1/pMB1/pBR322/pUC origin of replication
   7566..8381    -  CDS            KanR: aminoglycoside phosphotransferase; aph(3')-Ia; confers resistance to kanamycin in bacteria or G418 (Geneticin®) in eukaryotes
   8566..58      +  CDS            TRA2_ECOLX (fragment) (across the origin): Protein predicted: Swiss-Prot protein existence level 4. Required for transposition of transposon Tn903. From Escherichia coli.
