[The description below was written by a language model from this plasmid's Addgene catalogue record and pLannotate feature annotations shown in this document.]
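Description:
pG20_3C_mCherry_TEV_mVenus_FG is an empty plant expression backbone of 8,609 bp built on the pGreen2.0 binary vector, designed for Agrobacterium-mediated T-DNA delivery of proteins carrying a C-terminal 3C-mCherry-TEV-mVenus tag. It is propagated in E. coli through a high-copy ColE1/pUC-type origin and selected with kanamycin (aph(3')-Ia). It also carries the pSa origin typical of pGreen vectors, which in general depends on a replicase supplied from a helper plasmid for replication in Agrobacterium. Nopaline-type left and right border repeats delimit the transferred region.

Within the T-DNA there are two functional units. The first is the FAST-Green marker, an oleosin coding sequence (annotated by similarity to a Brassica napus oleosin) fused to EGFP. This fusion makes transgenic seeds fluoresce green, so they can be picked visually without antibiotic or herbicide selection. The second is the cloning and tagging cassette. A bacterial lac promoter/operator-driven mRFP1 unit with rrnB T1 and T7Te terminators sits directly upstream of the tag. It most likely serves as a visual dropout marker that is replaced when a gene of interest is inserted, although the record does not say this explicitly. Downstream lie mCherry and Venus coding sequences followed by the Arabidopsis HSP18.2 terminator. According to the catalogue name, a 3C protease site precedes mCherry and a TEV site separates the two fluorophores, though neither site is annotated in the feature table.

The plant promoter that drives the fusion is neither annotated nor stated. The associated work concerns low-cost purification of proteins from plants, in which the tagged protein is captured on a GFP-binding matrix via mVenus and then released by protease cleavage.
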