Addgene plasmid #240674: pG20_3C_mCherry_TEV_mVenus_FG
Purpose: (Empty Backbone) Expression plasmid for 3C-mCherry-TEV-mVenus-tagged proteins with FAST-Green transgenic seed selection
Depositing lab: Hans-Henning Kunz. Depositing organization: Ludwig-Maximilians-Universitaet Muenchen (LMU). Publication: Catch & Release-rapid cost-effective protein purification from plants using a DIY GFP-Trap-protease approach. Schwartz S, Engstler C, Muhlbauer S, Windenbach E, Wunder T, Kunz HH, Brandt B. Plant J. 2025 Nov;124(3):e70544. doi: 10.1111/tpj.70544. PubMed 41222448.
Backbone
  Vector backbone: pGreen2.0
  Backbone size (bp): 8609
  Vector type: Plant Expression
  Selectable markers: FAST-Green
  Tag / fusion protein: 3C-mCherry-TEV-mVenus (C terminal on backbone)
Growth in bacteria
  Bacterial resistance: Kanamycin, 50 μg/mL
  Growth temperature: 37°C
  Growth strain: DH5alpha
  Copy number: High Copy
Gene/Insert
  Gene/Insert name: None
  Tag / fusion protein: 3C-mCherry-TEV-mVenus (C terminal on backbone)
Terms and licenses: Academic/Nonprofit Terms; Industry Terms: Not Available to Industry
How to cite: pG20_3C_mCherry_TEV_mVenus_FG was a gift from Hans-Henning Kunz (Addgene plasmid # 240674 ; http://n2t.net/addgene:240674 ; RRID:Addgene_240674)
